Addgene plasmid #236199: rsZACRO/pcDNA3
Purpose: Mammalian expression of rsZACRO, a positively reversibly photoswitchable fluorescent protein
Depositing lab: Takeharu Nagai. Depositing organization: The University of Osaka. Publication: Positive-Type Reversibly Photoswitching Red Fluorescent Protein for Dual-Color Superresolution Imaging with Single Light Exposure for Off-Switching. Ozaki-Noma R, Wazawa T, Kakizuka T, Shidara H, Takemoto K, Nagai T. ACS Nano. 2025 Feb 25;19(7):7188-7201. doi: 10.1021/acsnano.4c16847. Epub 2025 Feb 12. PubMed 39937184.
Backbone
  Vector backbone: pcDNA3
  Vector type: Mammalian Expression
Growth in bacteria
  Bacterial resistance: Ampicillin, 100 μg/mL
  Growth temperature: 37°C
  Growth strain: DH5alpha
  Copy number: Unknown
Gene/Insert
  Gene/Insert name: rsZACRO
  Species: Synthetic
  Cloning method: Ligation Independent Cloning
  Sequencing primers: 5′ Gaattctgcagatatccatcacact; 3′ ccttccagggtcaaggaag
Terms and licenses: Academic/Nonprofit Terms; Industry Terms: Not Available to Industry
How to cite: rsZACRO/pcDNA3 was a gift from Takeharu Nagai (Addgene plasmid # 236199 ; http://n2t.net/addgene:236199 ; RRID:Addgene_236199)
