[The description below was written by a language model from this plasmid's Addgene catalogue record and pLannotate feature annotations shown in this document.]
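Description:
rsZACRO/pcDNA3 is a mammalian expression plasmid of about 6.1 kb built on the pcDNA3 backbone. It carries a synthetic coding sequence for rsZACRO, a red fluorescent protein that is reversibly photoswitchable in the positive sense. The plasmid is propagated in E. coli through a high-copy ColE1/pUC-type origin and selected with ampicillin via the β-lactamase gene and its native promoter. An f1 origin is also present, which can support single-stranded DNA production. For selection in mammalian cells, an SV40 enhancer/early promoter drives a neomycin phosphotransferase gene terminated by an SV40 polyadenylation signal. This cassette allows G418 selection of stable transfectants.

The roughly 720 bp open reading frame sits downstream of the human cytomegalovirus immediate-early enhancer and promoter and is followed by the bovine growth hormone polyadenylation signal, giving strong constitutive expression in transfected cells. T7 and SP6 promoters flank the insert, as is standard for pcDNA3. The automated annotation labels the coding region as SuperNova, the monomeric KillerRed derivative. This most likely reflects sequence similarity between rsZACRO and that protein family rather than a different insert, though the record does not spell out the lineage. No fusion tags or targeting sequences are annotated. Several small hits, including fragments of an HIV-1 LTR, ble, lacI and bom, appear to be short partial matches or backbone remnants rather than functional elements. According to the associated publication title, the protein was developed for dual-colour super-resolution imaging in which a single light exposure performs the off-switching, and this plasmid provides it for expression in mammalian cells.
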