Features (pLannotate 1.2.2; 21 found; start..end, strand, type, name):
     28..80      -  misc_feature   bom (fragment): basis of mobility region from pBR322
    235..614     +  enhancer       CMV enhancer: human cytomegalovirus immediate early enhancer
    615..818     +  promoter       CMV promoter: human cytomegalovirus (CMV) immediate early promoter
    814..847     +  LTR            5' LTR (truncated) (fragment): truncated 5' long terminal repeat (LTR) from HIV-1
    863..881     +  promoter       T7 promoter: promoter for bacteriophage T7 RNA polymerase
    917..1636    +  CDS            SuperNova: monomeric variant of the photosensitizing red fluorescent protein KillerRed (Takemoto et al., 2013)
   1697..1715    -  promoter       SP6 promoter: promoter for bacteriophage SP6 RNA polymerase
   1741..1965    +  polyA_signal   bGH poly(A) signal: bovine growth hormone polyadenylation signal
   1969..1990    +  promoter       SV40 promoter (fragment): SV40 enhancer and early promoter
   2011..2439    +  rep_origin     f1 ori (sequence partly withheld): f1 bacteriophage origin of replication; arrow indicates direction of (+) strand synthesis
   2453..2782    +  promoter       SV40 promoter: SV40 enhancer and early promoter
   2849..3640    +  CDS            neo: KKA2_KLEPN - Also known as kan, nptII. Experimental evidence at protein level: Swiss-Prot protein existence level 1. Resistance to kanamycin, neomycin, paromomycin, ribostamycin, butirosin and gentamicin B. From Klebsiella pneumoniae.
   3664..3822    +  CDS            ble (fragment): BLE_KLEPN - Experimental evidence at protein level: Swiss-Prot protein existence level 1. Binding protein with a strong affinity to the bleomycin family of antibiotics. Binds to CL990; an antimitotic-antibiotic compound. From Klebsiella pneumoniae.
   3817..3938    +  polyA_signal   SV40 poly(A) signal: SV40 polyadenylation signal
   4011..4027    -  protein_bind   lac operator: The lac repressor binds to the lac operator to inhibit transcription in E. coli. This inhibition can be relieved by adding lactose or isopropyl-β-D-thiogalactopyranoside (IPTG). lac repressor encoded by lacI
   4035..4065    -  promoter       lac promoter: promoter for the E. coli lac operon
   4080..4101    -  protein_bind   CAP binding site: CAP binding activates transcription in the presence of cAMP. E. coli catabolite activator protein
   4114..4206    -  CDS            lacI (fragment): lac repressor; lacI; The lac repressor binds to the lac operator to inhibit transcription in E. coli. This inhibition can be relieved by adding lactose or isopropyl-β-D-thiogalactopyranoside (IPTG).
   4389..4977    -  rep_origin     ori: high-copy-number ColE1/pMB1/pBR322/pUC origin of replication
   5148..6008    -  CDS            AmpR: β-lactamase; bla; confers resistance to ampicillin, carbenicillin, and related antibiotics
   6009..6113    -  promoter       AmpR promoter: bla
>Addgene plasmid #236199 | rsZACRO/pcDNA3 | addgene full sequence | sequence record 474129 | Addgene NGS Result
GACGGATCGGGAGATCTCCCGATCCCCTATGGTGCACTCTCAGTACAATCTGCTCTGATGCCGCATAGTT
AAGCCAGTATCTGCTCCCTGCTTGTGTGTTGGAGGTCGCTGAGTAGTGCGCGAGCAAAATTTAAGCTACA
ACAAGGCAAGGCTTGACCGACAATTGCATGAAGAATCTGCTTAGGGTTAGGCGTTTTGCGCTGCTTCGCG
ATGTACGGGCCAGATATACGCGTTGACATTGATTATTGACTAGTTATTAATAGTAATCAATTACGGGGTC
ATTAGTTCATAGCCCATATATGGAGTTCCGCGTTACATAACTTACGGTAAATGGCCCGCCTGGCTGACCG
CCCAACGACCCCCGCCCATTGACGTCAATAATGACGTATGTTCCCATAGTAACGCCAATAGGGACTTTCC
ATTGACGTCAATGGGTGGAGTATTTACGGTAAACTGCCCACTTGGCAGTACATCAAGTGTATCATATGCC
AAGTACGCCCCCTATTGACGTCAATGACGGTAAATGGCCCGCCTGGCATTATGCCCAGTACATGACCTTA
TGGGACTTTCCTACTTGGCAGTACATCTACGTATTAGTCATCGCTATTACCATGGTGATGCGGTTTTGGC
AGTACATCAATGGGCGTGGATAGCGGTTTGACTCACGGGGATTTCCAAGTCTCCACCCCATTGACGTCAA
TGGGAGTTTGTTTTGGCACCAAAATCAACGGGACTTTCCAAAATGTCGTAACAACTCCGCCCCATTGACG
CAAATGGGCGGTAGGCGTGTACGGTGGGAGGTCTATATAAGCAGAGCTCTCTGGCTAACTAGAGAACCCA
CTGCTTACTGGCTTATCGAAATTAATACGACTCACTATAGGGAGACCCAAGCTTGGTACCGAGCTCGGAT
CCCACCATGGGTTCGGAGGTCGGCCCCGCCCTGTTCCAGCGGGACATGACCTTCAAAATCTTCATCGACG
GCGAGGTTAACGGCCAGAAGTTCACCATCGTGGCCGACGGCAGCAGCAAGTTCCCCCACGGCGACTTCAA
CGTGCACGCCGTGTGCGAGACCGGCAAGCTGCCCATGAGCTGGAAGCCCATCTGCCACCTGATCCAGTAC
GGCGAGCCCTTCTTCGCCCGCTACCCCGACGGCATCATCCATTTCAGTCAGGAGTGCTTCCCCGAGGGCC
TGAGCATCGACCGCACCGTGCGCTTCGAGAACGACGGCACCATGACCAGCCACCACACCTACGAGCTGGA
CGGCACCTGCGTGGTGAGCCGCATCACCGTGAACTGCGACGGCTTCCTGCCCGACGGCCCCATCATGCGC
GACCAGCTGGTGGACATTCGTCCCTGCGAGACCCGCATACTCCCCTACGGCCCCAACGCCGTGCGCCAGA
CCGCCACCATGGGCTTCACCACCGCCGACGGCGGCAAGGTGATGGGCCACTTCGACAGCAAGATGACCTT
CAACGGCAGCCGCGCCATCGAGATCCCCGGCCCACACTTCGTGACCATCATCACCGAGCAGACGAGGGAC
CCTAGCGACAAGCGCGACCACGTGTGCCAGCGCGAGGTGGCCTACGCCCACAGCGGGCCCCGCAACACCA
GCGCCATCGGTAGCGACGAGGATTAAGAATTCTGCAGATATCCATCACACTGGCGGCCGCTCGAGCATGC
ATCTAGAGGGCCCTATTCTATAGTGTCACCTAAATGCTAGAGCTCGCTGATCAGCCTCGACTGTGCCTTC
TAGTTGCCAGCCATCTGTTGTTTGCCCCTCCCCCGTGCCTTCCTTGACCCTGGAAGGTGCCACTCCCACT
GTCCTTTCCTAATAAAATGAGGAAATTGCATCGCATTGTCTGAGTAGGTGTCATTCTATTCTGGGGGGTG
GGGTGGGGCAGGACAGCAAGGGGGAGGATTGGGAAGACAATAGCAGGCATGCTGGGGATGCGGTGGGCTC
TATGGCTTCTGAGGCGGAAAGAACCAGCTGGGGCTCTAGGGGGTATCCCC
[124 nt withheld, positions 2011-2134]
C
[91 nt withheld, positions 2136-2226]
A
[49 nt withheld, positions 2228-2276]
CCTTTGACGTTGGAGTCCACGTTCTTT
[37 nt withheld, positions 2304-2340]
ACCCTATCTCGGTCTATTCTTTTGATTTATAAGGGATTTTGCCGATTTCGGCCTATTGGTTAAAAAATGA
GCTGATTTAACAAAAATTTAACGCGAATTAATTCTGTGGAATGTGTGTCAGTTAGGGTGTGGAAAGTCCC
CAGGCTCCCCAGCAGGCAGAAGTATGCAAAGCATGCATCTCAATTAGTCAGCAACCAGGTGTGGAAAGTC
CCCAGGCTCCCCAGCAGGCAGAAGTATGCAAAGCATGCATCTCAATTAGTCAGCAACCATAGTCCCGCCC
CTAACTCCGCCCATCCCGCCCCTAACTCCGCCCAGTTCCGCCCATTCTCCGCCCCATGGCTGACTAATTT
TTTTTATTTATGCAGAGGCCGAGGCCGCCTCTGCCTCTGAGCTATTCCAGAAGTAGTGAGGAGGCTTTTT
TGGAGGCCTAGGCTTTTGCAAAAAGCTCCCGGGAGCTTGTATATCCATTTTCGGATCTGATCAAGAGACA
GGATGAGGATCGTTTCGCATGATTGAACAAGATGGATTGCACGCAGGTTCTCCGGCCGCTTGGGTGGAGA
GGCTATTCGGCTATGACTGGGCACAACAGACAATCGGCTGCTCTGATGCCGCCGTGTTCCGGCTGTCAGC
GCAGGGGCGCCCGGTTCTTTTTGTCAAGACCGACCTGTCCGGTGCCCTGAATGAACTGCAGGACGAGGCA
GCGCGGCTATCGTGGCTGGCCACGACGGGCGTTCCTTGCGCAGCTGTGCTCGACGTTGTCACTGAAGCGG
GAAGGGACTGGCTGCTATTGGGCGAAGTGCCGGGGCAGGATCTCCTGTCATCTCACCTTGCTCCTGCCGA
GAAAGTATCCATCATGGCTGATGCAATGCGGCGGCTGCATACGCTTGATCCGGCTACCTGCCCATTCGAC
CACCAAGCGAAACATCGCATCGAGCGAGCACGTACTCGGATGGAAGCCGGTCTTGTCGATCAGGATGATC
TGGACGAAGAGCATCAGGGGCTCGCGCCAGCCGAACTGTTCGCCAGGCTCAAGGCGCGCATGCCCGACGG
CGAGGATCTCGTCGTGACCCATGGCGATGCCTGCTTGCCGAATATCATGGTGGAAAATGGCCGCTTTTCT
GGATTCATCGACTGTGGCCGGCTGGGTGTGGCGGACCGCTATCAGGACATAGCGTTGGCTACCCGTGATA
TTGCTGAAGAGCTTGGCGGCGAATGGGCTGACCGCTTCCTCGTGCTTTACGGTATCGCCGCTCCCGATTC
GCAGCGCATCGCCTTCTATCGCCTTCTTGACGAGTTCTTCTGAGCGGGACTCTGGGGTTCGAAATGACCG
ACCAAGCGACGCCCAACCTGCCATCACGAGATTTCGATTCCACCGCCGCCTTCTATGAAAGGTTGGGCTT
CGGAATCGTTTTCCGGGACGCCGGCTGGATGATCCTCCAGCGCGGGGATCTCATGCTGGAGTTCTTCGCC
CACCCCAACTTGTTTATTGCAGCTTATAATGGTTACAAATAAAGCAATAGCATCACAAATTTCACAAATA
AAGCATTTTTTTCACTGCATTCTAGTTGTGGTTTGTCCAAACTCATCAATGTATCTTATCATGTCTGTAT
ACCGTCGACCTCTAGCTAGAGCTTGGCGTAATCATGGTCATAGCTGTTTCCTGTGTGAAATTGTTATCCG
CTCACAATTCCACACAACATACGAGCCGGAAGCATAAAGTGTAAAGCCTGGGGTGCCTAATGAGTGAGCT
AACTCACATTAATTGCGTTGCGCTCACTGCCCGCTTTCCAGTCGGGAAACCTGTCGTGCCAGCTGCATTA
ATGAATCGGCCAACGCGCGGGGAGAGGCGGTTTGCGTATTGGGCGCTCTTCCGCTTCCTCGCTCACTGAC
TCGCTGCGCTCGGTCGTTCGGCTGCGGCGAGCGGTATCAGCTCACTCAAAGGCGGTAATACGGTTATCCA
CAGAATCAGGGGATAACGCAGGAAAGAACATGTGAGCAAAAGGCCAGCAAAAGGCCAGGAACCGTAAAAA
GGCCGCGTTGCTGGCGTTTTTCCATAGGCTCCGCCCCCCTGACGAGCATCACAAAAATCGACGCTCAAGT
CAGAGGTGGCGAAACCCGACAGGACTATAAAGATACCAGGCGTTTCCCCCTGGAAGCTCCCTCGTGCGCT
CTCCTGTTCCGACCCTGCCGCTTACCGGATACCTGTCCGCCTTTCTCCCTTCGGGAAGCGTGGCGCTTTC
TCATAGCTCACGCTGTAGGTATCTCAGTTCGGTGTAGGTCGTTCGCTCCAAGCTGGGCTGTGTGCACGAA
CCCCCCGTTCAGCCCGACCGCTGCGCCTTATCCGGTAACTATCGTCTTGAGTCCAACCCGGTAAGACACG
ACTTATCGCCACTGGCAGCAGCCACTGGTAACAGGATTAGCAGAGCGAGGTATGTAGGCGGTGCTACAGA
GTTCTTGAAGTGGTGGCCTAACTACGGCTACACTAGAAGAACAGTATTTGGTATCTGCGCTCTGCTGAAG
CCAGTTACCTTCGGAAAAAGAGTTGGTAGCTCTTGATCCGGCAAACAAACCACCGCTGGTAGCGGTGGTT
TTTTTGTTTGCAAGCAGCAGATTACGCGCAGAAAAAAAGGATCTCAAGAAGATCCTTTGATCTTTTCTAC
GGGGTCTGACGCTCAGTGGAACGAAAACTCACGTTAAGGGATTTTGGTCATGAGATTATCAAAAAGGATC
TTCACCTAGATCCTTTTAAATTAAAAATGAAGTTTTAAATCAATCTAAAGTATATATGAGTAAACTTGGT
CTGACAGTTACCAATGCTTAATCAGTGAGGCACCTATCTCAGCGATCTGTCTATTTCGTTCATCCATAGT
TGCCTGACTCCCCGTCGTGTAGATAACTACGATACGGGAGGGCTTACCATCTGGCCCCAGTGCTGCAATG
ATACCGCGAGACCCACGCTCACCGGCTCCAGATTTATCAGCAATAAACCAGCCAGCCGGAAGGGCCGAGC
GCAGAAGTGGTCCTGCAACTTTATCCGCCTCCATCCAGTCTATTAATTGTTGCCGGGAAGCTAGAGTAAG
TAGTTCGCCAGTTAATAGTTTGCGCAACGTTGTTGCCATTGCTACAGGCATCGTGGTGTCACGCTCGTCG
TTTGGTATGGCTTCATTCAGCTCCGGTTCCCAACGATCAAGGCGAGTTACATGATCCCCCATGTTGTGCA
AAAAAGCGGTTAGCTCCTTCGGTCCTCCGATCGTTGTCAGAAGTAAGTTGGCCGCAGTGTTATCACTCAT
GGTTATGGCAGCACTGCATAATTCTCTTACTGTCATGCCATCCGTAAGATGCTTTTCTGTGACTGGTGAG
TACTCAACCAAGTCATTCTGAGAATAGTGTATGCGGCGACCGAGTTGCTCTTGCCCGGCGTCAATACGGG
ATAATACCGCGCCACATAGCAGAACTTTAAAAGTGCTCATCATTGGAAAACGTTCTTCGGGGCGAAAACT
CTCAAGGATCTTACCGCTGTTGAGATCCAGTTCGATGTAACCCACTCGTGCACCCAACTGATCTTCAGCA
TCTTTTACTTTCACCAGCGTTTCTGGGTGAGCAAAAACAGGAAGGCAAAATGCCGCAAAAAAGGGAATAA
GGGCGACACGGAAATGTTGAATACTCATACTCTTCCTTTTTCAATATTATTGAAGCATTTATCAGGGTTA
TTGTCTCATGAGCGGATACATATTTGAATGTATTTAGAAAAATAAACAAATAGGGGTTCCGCGCACATTT
CCCCGAAAAGTGCCACCTGACGTC
