>Addgene plasmid #236199 | rsZACRO/pcDNA3 | depositor partial sequence | sequence record 465299 | rsZACRO
ATGGGTTCGGAGGTCGGCCCCGCCCTGTTCCAGCGGGACATGACCTTCAAAATCTTCATCGACGGCGAGG
TTAACGGCCAGAAGTTCACCATCGTGGCCGACGGCAGCAGCAAGTTCCCCCACGGCGACTTCAACGTGCA
CGCCGTGTGCGAGACCGGCAAGCTGCCCATGAGCTGGAAGCCCATCTGCCACCTGATCCAGTACGGCGAG
CCCTTCTTCGCCCGCTACCCCGACGGCATCATCCATTTCAGTCAGGAGTGCTTCCCCGAGGGCCTGAGCA
TCGACCGCACCGTGCGCTTCGAGAACGACGGCACCATGACCAGCCACCACACCTACGAGCTGGACGGCAC
CTGCGTGGTGAGCCGCATCACCGTGAACTGCGACGGCTTCCTGCCCGACGGCCCCATCATGCGCGACCAG
CTGGTGGACATTCGTCCCTGCGAGACCCGCATACTCCCCTACGGCCCCAACGCCGTGCGCCAGACCGCCA
CCATGGGCTTCACCACCGCCGACGGCGGCAAGGTGATGGGCCACTTCGACAGCAAGATGACCTTCAACGG
CAGCCGCGCCATCGAGATCCCCGGCCCACACTTCGTGACCATCATCACCGAGCAGACGAGGGACCCTAGC
GACAAGCGCGACCACGTGTGCCAGCGCGAGGTGGCCTACGCCCACAGCGGGCCCCGCAACACCAGCGCCA
TCGGTAGCGACGAGGATTAA
